Addgene plasmid #225340: RNF130 shRNA
Purpose: shRNAmir backbone for RNA interference, with YFP
Depositing lab: Huda Zoghbi. Depositing organization: Baylor College of Medicine. Publication: Evolutionarily conserved regulators of tau identify targets for new therapies. Kim J, de Haro M, Al-Ramahi I, Garaicoechea LL, Jeong HH, Sonn JY, Tadros B, Liu Z, Botas J, Zoghbi HY. Neuron. 2023 Mar 15;111(6):824-838.e7. doi: 10.1016/j.neuron.2022.12.012. Epub 2023 Jan 6. PubMed 36610398.
Backbone
  Vector backbone: pAAV-CBA-miR-E
  Vector type: Mammalian Expression, AAV, RNAi
Growth in bacteria
  Bacterial resistance: Ampicillin, 100 μg/mL
  Growth temperature: 37°C
  Growth strain: NEB Stable
  Copy number: High Copy
Gene/Insert
  Gene/Insert name: RNF130 shRNA
  gRNA/shRNA sequence: TATTATTGTAGATGACTACAGC
  Species: M. musculus (mouse)
  Entrez Gene: Rnf130 (a.k.a. GP, G1rp, G1RZFP, GOLIATH, 2510042A13Rik)
  Promoter: CBA
  Cloning method: Gibson Cloning
Terms and licenses: Academic/Nonprofit Terms; Industry Terms: Not Available to Industry
How to cite: RNF130 shRNA was a gift from Huda Zoghbi (Addgene plasmid # 225340 ; http://n2t.net/addgene:225340 ; RRID:Addgene_225340)
