[The description below was written by a language model from this plasmid's Addgene catalogue record and pLannotate feature annotations shown in this document.]
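Description:
RNF130 shRNA is an AAV transfer plasmid built on the pAAV-CBA-miR-E backbone for RNA interference against mouse Rnf130 in mammalian cells. It is maintained in E. coli through a high-copy ColE1/pUC-type origin and selected with ampicillin via the β-lactamase gene. The annotation also picks up short remnants of older cloning vectors (fragments of rop, bom, TcR and lacI, an SP6 promoter and an SV40 promoter) that lie outside the expression cassette and have no stated role. AAV2 inverted terminal repeat sequences, annotated as fragments, flank the cassette and provide the signals needed for replication and packaging of the intervening DNA into recombinant AAV particles.

The payload is a single Pol II transcription unit driven by the CBA promoter, made up of a CMV enhancer fragment, the chicken β-actin promoter and hybrid/chimeric intron sequences. This drives an EYFP coding sequence, which on the circular map is followed by the microRNA-embedded hairpin. The table annotates only the 3' miR-30a flanking region, and the hairpin itself and its 5' flank fall in an unannotated stretch upstream of it. In this shRNAmir (miR-E) arrangement, the endogenous microRNA pathway processes the shRNA out of the same transcript that encodes the reporter, so YFP fluorescence marks the cells expressing the knockdown construct. A WPRE downstream enhances transcript stability and expression, and a bovine growth hormone polyadenylation signal terminates the transcript.

The associated publication concerns conserved regulators of tau, which suggests that the construct was used to knock down Rnf130 in that context, although the record does not describe specific experiments.
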