Features (pLannotate 1.2.2; 22 found; start..end, strand, type, name):
    225..351     +  ncRNA          3' miR-30a: sequence downstream of the 71-nt precursor of the human miR-30a microRNA (Zeng et al., 2002) miRNA
    379..967     +  misc_feature   WPRE: woodchuck hepatitis virus posttranscriptional regulatory element
   1000..1224    +  polyA_signal   bGH poly(A) signal: bovine growth hormone polyadenylation signal
   1228..1249    +  promoter       SV40 promoter (fragment): SV40 enhancer and early promoter
   1310..1401    +  repeat_region  AAV2 ITR (fragment): inverted terminal repeat of adeno-associated virus serotype 2 inverted
   1401..1430    -  repeat_region  AAV2 ITR (fragment): inverted terminal repeat of adeno-associated virus serotype 2 inverted
   1434..1763    -  promoter       SV40 promoter: SV40 enhancer and early promoter
   1770..1826    -  CDS            lacI (fragment): lac repressor; lacI; The lac repressor binds to the lac operator to inhibit transcription in E. coli. This inhibition can be relieved by adding lactose or isopropyl-β-D-thiogalactopyranoside (IPTG).
   2009..2597    -  rep_origin     ori: high-copy-number ColE1/pMB1/pBR322/pUC origin of replication
   2768..3628    -  CDS            AmpR: β-lactamase; bla; confers resistance to ampicillin, carbenicillin, and related antibiotics
   3629..3733    -  promoter       AmpR promoter: bla
   3828..3863    +  CDS            rop (fragment): Rop protein, which maintains plasmids at low copy number; rop
   3965..4013    +  misc_feature   bom (fragment): basis of mobility region from pBR322
   4014..4293    -  CDS            TcR (fragment): tetracycline efflux protein; tet; confers resistance to tetracycline
   4521..4539    +  promoter       SP6 promoter: promoter for bacteriophage SP6 RNA polymerase
   4558..4689    -  repeat_region  AAV2 ITR (fragment): inverted terminal repeat of adeno-associated virus serotype 2 inverted
   4745..4993    +  enhancer       CMV enhancer (fragment): human cytomegalovirus immediate early enhancer
   4995..5272    +  promoter       chicken β-actin promoter: No description available
   5273..5408    +  intron         hybrid intron (fragment): hybrid between chicken β-actin (CBA) and minute virus of mice (MMV) introns (Gray et al., 2011)
   5497..5627    +  intron         chimeric intron (fragment): chimera between introns from chicken β-actin and rabbit β-globin
   5625..5693    +  CDS            HBB (fragment): HBB_LEPEU - Experimental evidence at protein level: Swiss-Prot protein existence level 1. Involved in oxygen transport from the lung to the various peripheral tissues. From Lepus europaeus (European hare).
   5700..6419    +  CDS            EYFP: enhanced YFP mammalian codon-optimized
>Addgene plasmid #225340 | RNF130 shRNA | addgene full sequence | sequence record 444828 | Addgene NGS Result
GGCCGCCTCGACTAGGGATAACAGGGTAATTGTTTGAATGAGGCTTCAGTACTTTACAGAATCGTTGCCT
GCACATCTTGGAAACACTTGCTGGGATTACTTCGACTTCTTAACCCAACAGAAGGCTCGAGAAGGTATAT
TGCTGTTGACAGTGAGCGACTGTAGTCATCTACAATAATATAGTGAAGCCACAGATGTATATTATTGTAG
ATGACTACAGCTGCCTACTGCCTCGGACTTCAAGGGGCTAGAATTCGAGCAATTATCTTGTTTACTAAAA
CTGAATACCTTGCTATCTCTTTGATACATTTTTACAAAGCTGAATTAAAATGGTATAAATTAAATCACTT
TTTTCAATTGACGCGTAAGCTTATCGATAATCAACCTCTGGATTACAAAATTTGTGAAAGATTGACTGGT
ATTCTTAACTATGTTGCTCCTTTTACGCTATGTGGATACGCTGCTTTAATGCCTTTGTATCATGCTATTG
CTTCCCGTATGGCTTTCATTTTCTCCTCCTTGTATAAATCCTGGTTGCTGTCTCTTTATGAGGAGTTGTG
GCCCGTTGTCAGGCAACGTGGCGTGGTGTGCACTGTGTTTGCTGACGCAACCCCCACTGGTTGGGGCATT
GCCACCACCTGTCAGCTCCTTTCCGGGACTTTCGCTTTCCCCCTCCCTATTGCCACGGCGGAACTCATCG
CCGCCTGCCTTGCCCGCTGCTGGACAGGGGCTCGGCTGTTGGGCACTGACAATTCCGTGGTGTTGTCGGG
GAAATCATCGTCCTTTCCTTGGCTGCTCGCCTGTGTTGCCACCTGGATTCTGCGCGGGACGTCCTTCTGC
TACGTCCCTTCGGCCCTCAATCCAGCGGACCTTCCTTCCCGCGGCCTGCTGCCGGCTCTGCGGCCTCTTC
CGCGTCTTCGCCTTCGCCCTCAGACGAGTCGGATCTCCCTTTGGGCCGCCTCCCCGCATCGATACCGTCG
ACTCGCTGATCAGCCTCGACTGTGCCTTCTAGTTGCCAGCCATCTGTTGTTTGCCCCTCCCCCGTGCCTT
CCTTGACCCTGGAAGGTGCCACTCCCACTGTCCTTTCCTAATAAAATGAGGAAATTGCATCGCATTGTCT
GAGTAGGTGTCATTCTATTCTGGGGGGTGGGGTGGGGCAGGACAGCAAGGGGGAGGATTGGGAAGACAAT
AGCAGGCATGCTGGGGATGCGGTGGGCTCTATGGCTTCTGAGGCGGAAAGAACCAGCTGGGGCTCGACTA
GAGCATGGCTACGTAGATAAGTAGCATGGCGGGTTAATCATTAACTACAAGGAACCCCTAGTGATGGAGT
TGGCCACTCCCTCTCTGCGCGCTCGCTCGCTCACTGAGGCCGGGCGACCAAAGGTCGCCCGACGCCCGGG
CGGCCTCAGTGAGCGAGCGAGCGCGCAGAGCTTTTTGCAAAAGCCTAGGCCTCCAAAAAAGCCTCCTCAC
TACTTCTGGAATAGCTCAGAGGCCGAGGCGGCCTCGGCCTCTGCATAAATAAAAAAAATTAGTCAGCCAT
GGGGCGGAGAATGGGCGGAACTGGGCGGAGTTAGGGGCGGGATGGGCGGAGTTAGGGGCGGGACTATGGT
TGCTGACTAATTGAGATGCATGCTTTGCATACTTCTGCCTGCTGGGGAGCCTGGGGACTTTCCACACCTG
GTTGCTGACTAATTGAGATGCATGCTTTGCATACTTCTGCCTGCTGGGGAGCCTGGGGACTTTCCACACC
CTAACTGACACACATTCCACAGCTGCATTAATGAATCGGCCAACGCGCGGGGAGAGGCGGTTTGCGTATT
GGGCGCTCTTCCGCTTCCTCGCTCACTGACTCGCTGCGCTCGGTCGTTCGGCTGCGGCGAGCGGTATCAG
CTCACTCAAAGGCGGTAATACGGTTATCCACAGAATCAGGGGATAACGCAGGAAAGAACATGTGAGCAAA
AGGCCAGCAAAAGGCCAGGAACCGTAAAAAGGCCGCGTTGCTGGCGTTTTTCCATAGGCTCCGCCCCCCT
GACGAGCATCACAAAAATCGACGCTCAAGTCAGAGGTGGCGAAACCCGACAGGACTATAAAGATACCAGG
CGTTTCCCCCTGGAAGCTCCCTCGTGCGCTCTCCTGTTCCGACCCTGCCGCTTACCGGATACCTGTCCGC
CTTTCTCCCTTCGGGAAGCGTGGCGCTTTCTCATAGCTCACGCTGTAGGTATCTCAGTTCGGTGTAGGTC
GTTCGCTCCAAGCTGGGCTGTGTGCACGAACCCCCCGTTCAGCCCGACCGCTGCGCCTTATCCGGTAACT
ATCGTCTTGAGTCCAACCCGGTAAGACACGACTTATCGCCACTGGCAGCAGCCACTGGTAACAGGATTAG
CAGAGCGAGGTATGTAGGCGGTGCTACAGAGTTCTTGAAGTGGTGGCCTAACTACGGCTACACTAGAAGA
ACAGTATTTGGTATCTGCGCTCTGCTGAAGCCAGTTACCTTCGGAAAAAGAGTTGGTAGCTCTTGATCCG
GCAAACAAACCACCGCTGGTAGCGGTGGTTTTTTTGTTTGCAAGCAGCAGATTACGCGCAGAAAAAAAGG
ATCTCAAGAAGATCCTTTGATCTTTTCTACGGGGTCTGACGCTCAGTGGAACGAAAACTCACGTTAAGGG
ATTTTGGTCATGAGATTATCAAAAAGGATCTTCACCTAGATCCTTTTAAATTAAAAATGAAGTTTTAAAT
CAATCTAAAGTATATATGAGTAAACTTGGTCTGACAGTTACCAATGCTTAATCAGTGAGGCACCTATCTC
AGCGATCTGTCTATTTCGTTCATCCATAGTTGCCTGACTCCCCGTCGTGTAGATAACTACGATACGGGAG
GGCTTACCATCTGGCCCCAGTGCTGCAATGATACCGCGAGACCCACGCTCACCGGCTCCAGATTTATCAG
CAATAAACCAGCCAGCCGGAAGGGCCGAGCGCAGAAGTGGTCCTGCAACTTTATCCGCCTCCATCCAGTC
TATTAATTGTTGCCGGGAAGCTAGAGTAAGTAGTTCGCCAGTTAATAGTTTGCGCAACGTTGTTGCCATT
GCTACAGGCATCGTGGTGTCACGCTCGTCGTTTGGTATGGCTTCATTCAGCTCCGGTTCCCAACGATCAA
GGCGAGTTACATGATCCCCCATGTTGTGCAAAAAAGCGGTTAGCTCCTTCGGTCCTCCGATCGTTGTCAG
AAGTAAGTTGGCCGCAGTGTTATCACTCATGGTTATGGCAGCACTGCATAATTCTCTTACTGTCATGCCA
TCCGTAAGATGCTTTTCTGTGACTGGTGAGTACTCAACCAAGTCATTCTGAGAATAGTGTATGCGGCGAC
CGAGTTGCTCTTGCCCGGCGTCAATACGGGATAATACCGCGCCACATAGCAGAACTTTAAAAGTGCTCAT
CATTGGAAAACGTTCTTCGGGGCGAAAACTCTCAAGGATCTTACCGCTGTTGAGATCCAGTTCGATGTAA
CCCACTCGTGCACCCAACTGATCTTCAGCATCTTTTACTTTCACCAGCGTTTCTGGGTGAGCAAAAACAG
GAAGGCAAAATGCCGCAAAAAAGGGAATAAGGGCGACACGGAAATGTTGAATACTCATACTCTTCCTTTT
TCAATATTATTGAAGCATTTATCAGGGTTATTGTCTCATGAGCGGATACATATTTGAATGTATTTAGAAA
AATAAACAAATAGGGGTTCCGCGCACATTTCCCCGAAAAGTGCCACCTGACGTCTAAGAAACCATTATTA
TCATGACATTAACCTATAAAAATAGGCGTATCACGAGGCCCTTTCGTCTCGCGCGTTTCGGTGATGACGG
TGAAAACCTCTGACACATGCAGCTCCCGGAGACGGTCACAGCTTGTCTGTAAGCGGATGCCGGGAGCAGA
CAAGCCCGTCAGGGCGCGTCAGCGGGTGTTGGCGGGTGTCGGGGCTGGCTTAACTATGCGGCATCAGAGC
AGATTGTACTGAGAGTGCACCATTCGACGCTCTCCCTTATGCGACTCCTGCATTAGGAAGCAGCCCAGTA
GTAGGTTGAGGCCGTTGAGCACCGCCGCCGCAAGGAATGGTGCATGCAAGGAGATGGCGCCCAACAGTCC
CCCGGCCACGGGGCCTGCCACCATACCCACGCCGAAACAAGCGCTCATGAGCCCGAAGTGGCGAGCCCGA
TCTTCCCCATCGGTGATGTCGGCGATATAGGCGCCAGCAACCGCACCTGTGGCGCCGGTGATGCCGGCCA
CGATGCGTCCGGCGTAGAGGATCTGGCTAGCGATGACCCTGCTGATTGGTTCGCTGACCATTTCCGGGTG
CGGGACGGCGTTACCAGAAACTCAGAAGGTTCGTCCAACCAAACCGACTCTGACGGCAGTTTACGAGAGA
GATGATAGGGTCTGCTTCAGTAAGCCAGATGCTACACAATTAGGCTTGTACATATTGTCGTTAGAACGCG
GCTACAATTAATACATAACCTTATGTATCATACACATACGATTTAGGTGACACTATAGAATACACGGAAT
TAATTCTAGCTGCGCGCTCGCTCGCTCACTGAGGCCGCCCGGGCAAAGCCCGGGCGTCGGGCGACCTTTG
GTCGCCCGGCCTCAGTGAGCGAGCGAGCGCGCAGAGAGGGAGTGGCCAACTCCATCACTAGGGGTTCCTT
GTAGTTAATGATTAACCCGCCATGCTACTTATCTACGTAGCCATGCTCTAGGTACCATTGACGTCAATAA
TGACGTATGTTCCCATAGTAACGCCAATAGGGACTTTCCATTGACGTCAATGGGTGGAGTATTTACGGTA
AACTGCCCACTTGGCAGTACATCAAGTGTATCATATGCCAAGTACGCCCCCTATTGACGTCAATGACGGT
AAATGGCCCGCCTGGCATTATGCCCAGTACATGACCTTATGGGACTTTCCTACTTGGCAGTACATCTACG
TATTAGTCATCGCTATTACCATGGTCGAGGTGAGCCCCACGTTCTGCTTCACTCTCCCCATCTCCCCCCC
CTCCCCACCCCCAATTTTGTATTTATTTATTTTTTAATTATTTTGTGCAGCGATGGGGGCGGGGGGGGGG
GGGGGGCGCGCGCCGGGGGGGGGGGGGGGGGGSGGGGGGGGGGGSGGGGSGRGGCGGRGAGGTGCGGCGG
CAGCCAATCAGAGCGGCGCGCTCCGAAAGTTTCCTTTTATGGCGAGGCGGCGGCGGCGGCGGCCCTATAA
AAAGCGAAGCGCGCGGCGGGCGGGAGTCGCTGCGCGCTGCCTTCGCCCCGTGCCCCGCTCCGCCGCCGCC
TCGCGCCGCCCGCCCCGGCTCTGACTGACCGCGTTACTCCCACAGGTGAGCGGGCGGGACGGCCCTTCTC
CTCCGGGCTGTAATTAGCGCTTGGTTTAATGACGGCTTGTTTCTTTTCTGTGGCTGCGTGAAAGCCTTGA
GGGGCTCCGGGAGGGCCCTTTGTGCGGGGGGAGCGGCTCGGGGCTGTCCGCGGGGGGACGGCTGCCTTCG
GGGGGGACGGGGCAGGGCGGGGTTCGGCTTCTGGCGTGTGACCGGCGGCTCTAGAGCCTCTGCTAACCAT
GTTCATGCCTTCTTCTTTTTCCTACAGCTCCTGGGCAACGTGCTGGTTATTGTGCTGTCTCATCATTTTG
GCAAAGAATTGGATCCACCGGTCGCCACCATGGTGAGCAAGGGCGAGGAGCTGTTCACCGGGGTGGTGCC
CATCCTGGTCGAGCTGGACGGCGACGTAAACGGCCACAAGTTCAGCGTGTCCGGCGAGGGCGAGGGCGAT
GCCACCTACGGCAAGCTGACCCTGAAGTTCATCTGCACCACCGGCAAGCTGCCCGTGCCCTGGCCCACCC
TCGTGACCACCTTCGGCTACGGCCTGCAGTGCTTCGCCCGCTACCCCGACCACATGAAGCAGCACGACTT
CTTCAAGTCCGCCATGCCCGAAGGCTACGTCCAGGAGCGCACCATCTTCTTCAAGGACGACGGCAACTAC
AAGACCCGCGCCGAGGTGAAGTTCGAGGGCGACACCCTGGTGAACCGCATCGAGCTGAAGGGCATCGACT
TCAAGGAGGACGGCAACATCCTGGGGCACAAGCTGGAGTACAACTACAACAGCCACAACGTCTATATCAT
GGCCGACAAGCAGAAGAACGGCATCAAGGTGAACTTCAAGATCCGCCACAACATCGAGGACGGCAGCGTG
CAGCTCGCCGACCACTACCAGCAGAACACCCCCATCGGCGACGGCCCCGTGCTGCTGCCCGACAACCACT
ACCTGAGCTACCAGTCCGCCCTGAGCAAAGACCCCAACGAGAAGCGCGATCACATGGTCCTGCTGGAGTT
CGTGACCGCCGCCGGGATCACTCTCGGCATGGACGAGCTGTACAAGTAAAGC
